>Addgene plasmid #87925 | JPUB_006812 | addgene full sequence | sequence record 175163 | Addgene NGS Result
AGCCAGCCAGACGCAGACGCGCCGAGACAGAACTTAATGGGCCCGCTAACAGCGCGATTTGCTGGTGACC
CAATGCGACCAGATGCTCCACGCCCAGTCGCGTACCGTCTTCATGGGAGAAAATAATACTGTTGATGGGT
GTCTGGTCAGAGACATCAAGAAATAACGCCGGAACATTAGTGCAGGCAGCTTCCACAGCAATGGCATCCT
GGTCATCCAGCGGATAGTTAATGATCAGCCCACTGACGCGTTGCGCGAGAAGATTGTGCACCGCCGCTTT
ACAGGCTTCGACGCCGCTTCGTTCTACCATCGACACCACCACGCTGGCACCCAGTTGATCGGCGCGAGAT
TTAATCGCCGCGACAATTTGCGACGGCGCGTGCAGGGCCAGACTGGAGGTGGCAACGCCAATCAGCAACG
ACTGTTTGCCCGCCAGTTGTTGTGCCACGCGGTTGGGAATGTAATTCAGCTCCGCCATCGCCGCTTCCAC
TTTTTCCCGCGTTTTCGCAGAAACGTGGCTGGCCTGGTTCACCACGCGGGAAACGGTCTGATAAGAGACA
CCGGCATACTCTGCGACATCGTATAACGTTACTGGTTTCACATTCACCACCCTGAATTGACTCTCTTCCG
GGCGCTATCATGCCATACCGCGAAAGGTTTTGCGCCATTCGATGGTGTCCGGGATCTCGACGCTCTCCCT
TATGCGACTCCTGCATTAGGAAGCAGCCCAGTAGTAGGTTGAGGCCGTTGAGCACCGCCGCCGCAAGGAA
TGGTGCATGCAAGGAGATGGCGCCCAACAGTCCCCCGGCCACGGGGCCTGCCACCATACCCACGCCGAAA
CAAGCGCTCATGAGCCCGAAGTGGCGAGCCCGATCTTCCCCATCGGTGATGTCGGCGATATAGGCGCCAG
CAACCGCACCTGTGGCGCCGGTGATGCCGGCCACGATGCGTCCGGCGTAGAGGATCGAGATCTCGATCCC
GCGAAATTAATACGACTCACTATAGGGGAATTGTGAGCGGATAACAATTCCCCTCTAGAAATAATTTTGT
TTAACTTTAAGAAGGAGATATACCATGGGCAGCAGCCATCATCATCATCATCACAGCAGCGGCAAAATCG
AAGAAGGTAAACTGGTAATCTGGATTAACGGCGATAAAGGCTATAACGGTCTCGCTGAAGTCGGTAAGAA
ATTCGAGAAAGATACCGGAATTAAAGTCACCGTTGAGCATCCGGATAAACTGGAAGAGAAATTCCCACAG
GTTGCGGCAACTGGCGATGGCCCTGACATTATCTTCTGGGCACACGACCGCTTTGGTGGCTACGCTCAAT
CTGGCCTGTTGGCTGAAATCACCCCGGACAAAGCGTTCCAGGACAAGCTGTATCCGTTTACCTGGGATGC
CGTACGTTACAACGGCAAGCTGATTGCTTACCCGATCGCTGTTGAAGCGTTATCGCTGATTTATAACAAA
GATCTGCTGCCGAACCCGCCAAAAACCTGGGAAGAGATCCCGGCGCTGGATAAAGAACTGAAAGCGAAAG
GTAAGAGCGCGCTGATGTTCAACCTGCAAGAACCGTACTTCACCTGGCCGCTGATTGCTGCTGACGGGGG
TTATGCGTTCAAGTATGAAAACGGCAAGTACGACATTAAAGACGTGGGCGTGGATAACGCTGGCGCGAAA
GCGGGTCTGACCTTCCTGGTTGACCTGATTAAAAACAAACACATGAATGCAGACACCGATTACTCCATCG
CAGAAGCTGCCTTTAATAAAGGCGAAACAGCGATGACCATCAACGGCCCGTGGGCATGGTCCAACATCGA
CACCAGCAAAGTGAATTATGGTGTAACGGTACTGCCGACCTTCAAGGGTCAACCATCCAAACCGTTCGTT
GGCGTGCTGAGCGCAGGTATTAACGCCGCCAGTCCGAACAAAGAGCTGGCAAAAGAGTTCCTCGAAAACT
ATCTGCTGACTGATGAAGGTCTGGAAGCGGTTAATAAAGACAAACCGCTGGGTGCCGTAGCGCTGAAGTC
TTACGAGGAAGAGTTGGCGAAAGATCCACGTATTGCCGCCACTATGGAAAACGCCCAGAAAGGTGAAATC
ATGCCGAACATCCCGCAGATGTCCGCTTTCTGGTATGCCGTGCGTACTGCGGTGATCAACGCCGCCAGCG
GTCGTCAGACTGTCGATGAAGCCCTGAAAGACGCGCAGACTAGCAGCGGCCTGGTGCCGCGCGGCAGCCA
TATGAAGAAACTGGTTCTGATCAACCCACATCCAATGGGCAACGTGGGCGAAGAAAATGTGAGTGTTCTG
AACCAAATGCCGGTGAACCTGGGCTACCTGAAAGTTCTGACGCCAGGTAATTGGCAAGTGGACATTATCG
ATGAGACCCAAGAATACGCCATTGATGAAAATACGGGCGACATTACCTTTGGTGGTGCGGATCTGGTGGG
TATTACCAGCGTGAGTTACCAAGCCGATCGCGCCTACAAGATTGCGACGGCGTGTCGTAAACGTGGTATT
CCGGTTATTATGGGTGGCATCCATGCCACGAGTAACCCAGACGAGGCCGCGAAATACGTTGATAGCGTGG
TGATTCGTGAAGGCATCACCCTGTGGAGTACCATCATTGACGATTTTGAAAAGGGTCGCCTGCGTAAGCG
TTATGATGGCGGTCTGACCCCAATGGAAATTTACTGTAATCTGAGCCCAGATCGCAAGTTTCTGAAAGAT
AAATACAAATACCGTTATAGCGGTATTATTACGACCGCGGGTTGTCCATTTGCCTGTGAATTTTGTAGTG
TGCCACAATTTCAGGGTCAAAAATATCGCGAGCGTCCAGTGGATGATATTCTGAATGAATTTGAAAGCAT
TAAAGGTCAATATCGTGGCCTGATTCTGACCGACGAAAACTTTTACGGTCATAGCAAAAAGAGTAATGAA
CGTGTGCGTACCCTGTTCAAAGGCATGGTGGAACGCGGTATCTATCAGAATTGGTTTGGTTTCACCAGTC
TGAATATCTACAAAGATGACGAAACCCTGGAATACATGGCGAAAAGTGGTTGTGTGGGTGTGCTGATTGG
TATTGAGAGCATTGAGGAAGAAAGCCTGAAGAGTATGAACAAAAACGTGAATCTGAAAATTAGTGTTGAA
AACTACTATGAGGCCATCGCGAACATTCGTAAGCATGGTCTGGCCGTGTGGGGTACGATGGTTTTTGGTA
ATGATGCCGACACCAGCGGTACCTTCGAACGCGTGGCCGATTTTATCCTGGATAGCCATATTGATATTAT
GACCTGCGGCATCCTGTGTCCGTTTATCAACACCCCACTGTACCACCGCCTGAACCGCGAGAATCGTCTG
TTTCGTACGCATTTCCCAGAAGATTGGAAGTATTATACCAGTCACCACCTGACCTACGTGCTGAAAAAGC
TGACGCTGGATGAAATGATTGAAGGTTTCCAGTACCTGTATGATCGTATCTTTGCCACCGAAGTGCTGCG
CAAACGCTTCCATCGTGCCAAAGACGAACTGAATAACAACATGAATGCGGCCATGTTTGCGTTCCGTGTT
AATCTGGATTGGCAGAATGTGTACCAACATCTGATTCAAAACCTGAAGGATCTGCATACGAGTGGCGACT
ATGAAGCGGCCCTGAAGTGTTATGTGGATACCGACAAACAAGGTAAGGGTAAAAAACTGGCGAGTATCGA
AGCCGCCCCATAACTCGAGCACCACCACCACCACCACTGAGATCCGGCTGCTAACAAAGCCCGAAAGGAA
GCTGAGTTGGCTGCTGCCACCGCTGAGCAATAACTAGCATAACCCCTTGGGGCCTCTAAACGGGTCTTGA
GGGGTTTTTTGCTGAAAGGAGGAACTATATCCGGATTGGCGAATGGG
[124 nt withheld, positions 3898-4021]
C
[91 nt withheld, positions 4023-4113]
A
[49 nt withheld, positions 4115-4163]
CCTTTGACGTTGGAGTCCACGTTCTTTAATAGTGGACTCTTGTTCCAAACTGGAACAACACTCAACCCTA
TCTCGGTCTATTCTTTTGATTTATAAGGGATTTTGCCGATTTCGGCCTATTGGTTAAAAAATGAGCTGAT
TTAACAAAAATTTAACGCGAATTTTAACAAAATATTAACGCTTACAATTTAGGTGGCACTTTTCGGGGAA
ATGTGCGCGGAACCCCTATTTGTTTATTTTTCTAAATACATTCAAATATGTATCCGCTCATGAATTAATT
CTTAGAAAAACTCATCGAGCATCAAATGAAACTGCAATTTATTCATATCAGGATTATCAATACCATATTT
TTGAAAAAGCCGTTTCTGTAATGAAGGAGAAAACTCACCGAGGCAGTTCCATAGGATGGCAAGATCCTGG
TATCGGTCTGCGATTCCGACTCGTCCAACATCAATACAACCTATTAATTTCCCCTCGTCAAAAATAAGGT
TATCAAGTGAGAAATCACCATGAGTGACGACTGAATCCGGTGAGAATGGCAAAAGTTTATGCATTTCTTT
CCAGACTTGTTCAACAGGCCAGCCATTACGCTCGTCATCAAAATCACTCGCATCAACCAAACCGTTATTC
ATTCGTGATTGCGCCTGAGCGAGACGAAATACGCGATCGCTGTTAAAAGGACAATTACAAACAGGAATCG
AATGCAACCGGCGCAGGAACACTGCCAGCGCATCAACAATATTTTCACCTGAATCAGGATATTCTTCTAA
TACCTGGAATGCTGTTTTCCCGGGGATCGCAGTGGTGAGTAACCATGCATCATCAGGAGTACGGATAAAA
TGCTTGATGGTCGGAAGAGGCATAAATTCCGTCAGCCAGTTTAGTCTGACCATCTCATCTGTAACATCAT
TGGCAACGCTACCTTTGCCATGTTTCAGAAACAACTCTGGCGCATCGGGCTTCCCATACAATCGATAGAT
TGTCGCACCTGATTGCCCGACATTATCGCGAGCCCATTTATACCCATATAAATCAGCATCCATGTTGGAA
TTTAATCGCGGCCTAGAGCAAGACGTTTCCCGTTGAATATGGCTCATAACACCCCTTGTATTACTGTTTA
TGTAAGCAGACAGTTTTATTGTTCATGACCAAAATCCCTTAACGTGAGTTTTCGTTCCACTGAGCGTCAG
ACCCCGTAGAAAAGATCAAAGGATCTTCTTGAGATCCTTTTTTTCTGCGCGTAATCTGCTGCTTGCAAAC
AAAAAAACCACCGCTACCAGCGGTGGTTTGTTTGCCGGATCAAGAGCTACCAACTCTTTTTCCGAAGGTA
ACTGGCTTCAGCAGAGCGCAGATACCAAATACTGTCCTTCTAGTGTAGCCGTAGTTAGGCCACCACTTCA
AGAACTCTGTAGCACCGCCTACATACCTCGCTCTGCTAATCCTGTTACCAGTGGCTGCTGCCAGTGGCGA
TAAGTCGTGTCTTACCGGGTTGGACTCAAGACGATAGTTACCGGATAAGGCGCAGCGGTCGGGCTGAACG
GGGGGTTCGTGCACACAGCCCAGCTTGGAGCGAACGACCTACACCGAACTGAGATACCTACAGCGTGAGC
TATGAGAAAGCGCCACGCTTCCCGAAGGGAGAAAGGCGGACAGGTATCCGGTAAGCGGCAGGGTCGGAAC
AGGAGAGCGCACGAGGGAGCTTCCAGGGGGAAACGCCTGGTATCTTTATAGTCCTGTCGGGTTTCGCCAC
CTCTGACTTGAGCGTCGATTTTTGTGATGCTCGTCAGGGGGGCGGAGCCTATGGAAAAACGCCAGCAACG
CGGCCTTTTTACGGTTCCTGGCCTTTTGCTGGCCTTTTGCTCACATGTTCTTTCCTGCGTTATCCCCTGA
TTCTGTGGATAACCGTATTACCGCCTTTGAGTGAGCTGATACCGCTCGCCGCAGCCGAACGACCGAGCGC
AGCGAGTCAGTGAGCGAGGAAGCGGAAGAGCGCCTGATGCGGTATTTTCTCCTTACGCATCTGTGCGGTA
TTTCACACCGCAATGGTGCACTCTCAGTACAATCTGCTCTGATGCCGCATAGTTAAGCCAGTATACACTC
CGCTATCGCTACGTGACTGGGTCATGGCTGCGCCCCGACACCCGCCAACACCCGCTGACGCGCCCTGACG
GGCTTGTCTGCTCCCGGCATCCGCTTACAGACAAGCTGTGACCGTCTCCGGGAGCTGCATGTGTCAGAGG
TTTTCACCGTCATCACCGAAACGCGCGAGGCAGCTGCGGTAAAGCTCATCAGCGTGGTCGTGAAGCGATT
CACAGATGTCTGCCTGTTCATCCGCGTCCAGCTCGTTGAGTTTCTCCAGAAGCGTTAATGTCTGGCTTCT
GATAAAGCGGGCCATGTTAAGGGCGGTTTTTTCCTGTTTGGTCACTGATGCCTCCGTGTAAGGGGGATTT
CTGTTCATGGGGGTAATGATACCGATGAAACGAGAGAGGATGCTCACGATACGGGTTACTGATGATGAAC
ATGCCCGGTTACTGGAACGTTGTGAGGGTAAACAACTGGCGGTATGGATGCGGCGGGACCAGAGAAAAAT
CACTCAGGGTCAATGCCAGCGCTTCGTTAATACAGATGTAGGTGTTCCACAGGGTAGCCAGCAGCATCCT
GCGATGCAGATCCGGAACATAATGGTGCAGGGCGCTGACTTCCGCGTTTCCAGACTTTACGAAACACGGA
AACCGAAGACCATTCATGTTGTTGCTCAGGTCGCAGACGTTTTGCAGCAGCAGTCGCTTCACGTTCGCTC
GCGTATCGGTGATTCATTCTGCTAACCAGTAAGGCAACCCCGCCAGCCTAGCCGGGTCCTCAACGACAGG
AGCACGATCATGCGCACCCGTGGGGCCGCCATGCCGGCGATAATGGCCTGCTTCTCGCCGAAACGTTTGG
TGGCGGGACCAGTGACGAAGGCTTGAGCGAGGGCGTGCAAGATTCCGAATACCGCAAGCGACAGGCCGAT
CATCGTCGCGCTCCAGCGAAAGCGGTCCTCGCCGAAAATGACCCAGAGCGCTGCCGGCACCTGTCCTACG
AGTTGCATGATAAAGAAGACAGTCATAAGTGCGGCGACGATAGTCATGCCCCGCGCCCACCGGAAGGAGC
TGACTGGGTTGAAGGCTCTCAAGGGCATCGGTCGAGATCCCGGTGCCTAATGAGTGAGCTAACTTACATT
AATTGCGTTGCGCTCACTGCCCGCTTTCCAGTCGGGAAACCTGTCGTGCCAGCTGCATTAATGAATCGGC
CAACGCGCGGGGAGAGGCGGTTTGCGTATTGGGCGCCAGGGTGGTTTTTCTTTTCACCAGTGAGACGGGC
AACAGCTGATTGCCCTTCACCGCCTGGCCCTGAGAGAGTTGCAGCAAGCGGTCCACGCTGGTTTGCCCCA
GCAGGCGAAAATCCTGTTTGATGGTGGTTAACGGCGGGATATAACATGAGCTGTCTTCGGTATCGTCGTA
TCCCACTACCGAGATATCCGCACCAACGCGCAGCCCGGACTCGGTAATGGCGCGCATTGCGCCCAGCGCC
ATCTGATCGTTGGCAACCAGCATCGCAGTGGGAACGATGCCCTCATTCAGCATTTGCATGGTTTGTTGAA
AACCGGACATGGCACTCCAGTCGCCTTCCCGTTCCGCTATCGGCTGAATTTGATTGCGAGTGAGATATTT
ATGCC
Features (pLannotate 1.2.2; 21 found; start..end, strand, type, name):
    602..679     -  promoter       lacI promoter: lacI
    687..966     -  CDS            TcR (fragment): tetracycline efflux protein; tet; confers resistance to tetracycline
    988..1006    +  promoter       T7 promoter: promoter for bacteriophage T7 RNA polymerase
   1007..1031    +  protein_bind   lac operator: The lac repressor binds to the lac operator to inhibit transcription in E. coli. This inhibition can be relieved by adding lactose or isopropyl-β-D-thiogalactopyranoside (IPTG). lac repressor encoded by lacI
   1046..1068    +  RBS            RBS: efficient ribosome binding site from bacteriophage T7 gene 10 (Olins and Rangwala, 1989)
   1087..1103    +  CDS            capTEV™ (fragment): composite tag for in vivo biotinylation, TEV protease cleavage, and 6xHis tagging
   1114..2211    +  CDS            MBP: maltose binding protein from E. coli; malE (mutated); This version of the gene does not encode a signal sequence, so MBP will remain in the cytosol.
   2221..2238    +  CDS            thrombin site: thrombin recognition and cleavage site
   3730..3747    +  CDS            9xHis (fragment): 9xHis affinity tag
   3757..3806    +  CDS            SET1 (fragment): solubility-enhancement tag derived from T7 phage gene 10B
   3814..3861    +  terminator     T7 terminator: transcription terminator for bacteriophage T7 RNA polymerase
   3898..4326    +  rep_origin     f1 ori (sequence partly withheld): f1 bacteriophage origin of replication; arrow indicates direction of (+) strand synthesis
   4379..4436    +  promoter       AmpR promoter (fragment): bla
   4445..5260    -  CDS            KanR: aminoglycoside phosphotransferase; aph(3')-Ia; confers resistance to kanamycin in bacteria or G418 (Geneticin®) in eukaryotes
   5382..5970    +  rep_origin     ori: high-copy-number ColE1/pMB1/pBR322/pUC origin of replication
   6156..6295    -  misc_feature   bom: basis of mobility region from pBR322
   6397..6588    -  CDS            rop: Rop protein, which maintains plasmids at low copy number; rop
   6605..6985    +  CDS            YPB1_ECOLX: Protein predicted: Swiss-Prot protein existence level 4. From Escherichia coli.
   7057..7348    -  CDS            TcR (fragment): tetracycline efflux protein; tet; confers resistance to tetracycline
   7363..7384    -  protein_bind   CAP binding site: CAP binding activates transcription in the presence of cAMP. E. coli catabolite activator protein
   7397..601     -  CDS            lacI (across the origin): lac repressor; lacI; The lac repressor binds to the lac operator to inhibit transcription in E. coli. This inhibition can be relieved by adding lactose or isopropyl-β-D-thiogalactopyranoside (IPTG).
