[The description below was written by a language model from this plasmid's Addgene catalogue record and pLannotate feature annotations shown in this document.]
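Description:
JPUB_006812 is a bacterial expression plasmid of about 7.9 kb, built on a pET28a-MBP backbone for producing the Kuste2803 protein of the anammox bacterium K. stuttgartiensis in E. coli. It carries a ColE1/pMB1-type origin together with the bom and rop elements typical of pET/pBR322-derived vectors, an f1 phage origin, and a kanamycin resistance gene (aph(3')-Ia) for selection. The catalogue lists it as high copy, although rop normally moderates copy number. Short tetracycline-resistance fragments flagged in the annotation are pBR322-derived backbone remnants rather than functional markers.

The expression cassette is driven by a T7 promoter followed directly by a lac operator and the T7 gene 10 ribosome binding site. The plasmid also encodes lacI, so transcription is repressed until induced with IPTG in a host that supplies T7 RNA polymerase. The open reading frame begins with an N-terminal 6xHis tag, which the annotation software matched only as a partial composite-tag hit. This is followed by a signal-sequence-free maltose binding protein that stays in the cytosol and generally aids solubility, and then by a thrombin cleavage site that allows the tags to be removed. The Kuste2803 coding sequence itself is not annotated in the feature table but evidently occupies the gap between the thrombin site and the downstream vector elements. A His-tag fragment lies after the insert, but the depositor's stated protein product ends without it, so it appears to sit beyond the stop codon. A T7 terminator closes the cassette.

The cloning sites used are not recorded. The plasmid was made for heterologous expression studies of candidate ladderane lipid biosynthesis genes from anammox bacteria.
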