Addgene plasmid #87925: JPUB_006812
Purpose: E. coli expression of K. stuttgartiensis protein
Depositing lab: Harry Beller. Depositing organization: Lawrence Berkeley National Laboratory. Publication: Investigation of Proposed Ladderane Biosynthetic Genes from Anammox Bacteria by Heterologous Expression in E. coli. Javidpour P, Deutsch S, Mutalik VK, Hillson NJ, Petzold CJ, Keasling JD, Beller HR. PLoS One. 2016 Mar 14;11(3):e0151087. doi: 10.1371/journal.pone.0151087. eCollection 2016. PONE-D-16-02052 PubMed 26975050.
Backbone
  Vector backbone: pET28a-MBP
  Vector type: Bacterial Expression
Growth in bacteria
  Bacterial resistance: Kanamycin, 50 μg/mL
  Growth temperature: 37°C
  Growth strain: NEB Stable
  Copy number: High Copy
Gene/Insert
  Gene/Insert name: Kuste2803
  Species: K. stuttgartiensis
  Promoter: T7
  Tag / fusion protein: 6xHis (N terminal on backbone); MBP (N terminal on backbone)
  Cloning method: Restriction Enzyme; 5′ cloning site unknown (unknown if destroyed); 3′ cloning site unknown (unknown if destroyed)
  Sequencing primers: 5′ T7
Terms and licenses: Academic/Nonprofit Terms; Industry Terms: Not Available to Industry
Depositor comments: protein sequence: MGSSHHHHHHSSGKIEEGKLVIWINGDKGYNGLAEVGKKFEKDTGIKVTVEHPDKLEEKFPQVAATGDGPDIIFWAHDRFGGYAQSGLLAEITPDKAFQDKLYPFTWDAVRYNGKLIAYPIAVEALSLIYNKDLLPNPPKTWEEIPALDKELKAKGKSALMFNLQEPYFTWPLIAADGGYAFKYENGKYDIKDVGVDNAGAKAGLTFLVDLIKNKHMNADTDYSIAEAAFNKGETAMTINGPWAWSNIDTSKVNYGVTVLPTFKGQPSKPFVGVLSAGINAASPNKELAKEFLENYLLTDEGLEAVNKDKPLGAVALKSYEEELAKDPRIAATMENAQKGEIMPNIPQMSAFWYAVRTAVINAASGRQTVDEALKDAQTSSGLVPRGSHMKKLVLINPHPMGNVGEENVSVLNQMPVNLGYLKVLTPGNWQVDIIDETQEYAIDENTGDITFGGADLVGITSVSYQADRAYKIATACRKRGIPVIMGGIHATSNPDEAAKYVDSVVIREGITLWSTIIDDFEKGRLRKRYDGGLTPMEIYCNLSPDRKFLKDKYKYRYSGIITTAGCPFACEFCSVPQFQGQKYRERPVDDILNEFESIKGQYRGLILTDENFYGHSKKSNERVRTLFKGMVERGIYQNWFGFTSLNIYKDDETLEYMAKSGCVGVLIGIESIEEESLKSMNKNVNLKISVENYYEAIANIRKHGLAVWGTMVFGNDADTSGTFERVADFILDSHIDIMTCGILCPFINTPLYHRLNRENRLFRTHFPEDWKYYTSHHLTYVLKKLTLDEMIEGFQYLYDRIFATEVLRKRFHRAKDELNNNMNAAMFAFRVNLDWQNVYQHLIQNLKDLHTSGDYEAALKCYVDTDKQGKGKKLASIEAAP-
How to cite: JPUB_006812 was a gift from Harry Beller (Addgene plasmid # 87925 ; http://n2t.net/addgene:87925 ; RRID:Addgene_87925)
